>Addgene plasmid #14489 | pIS47 C20orf139 3'UTR | depositor partial sequence | sequence record 8114 | Author sequence
CACAACGAGCTCTGTCTGCACTGCTGGTATGGGGTTAGGCCAGGTAGGACATTCCAGAGGGGCTTCTGAA
AACCAAGAGTCCCTGGGGAAAGGGAACAGAGTAAGGCAGGCCTTGTTCTCACTGCCCTCTAAGGGAACTT
GGTCACTCGGCACTTTTAAGCCTCAGTTTCTCCAGTTCAATAATAAGGACAAGAGCTTTTCCCATGCATT
CTCTTTCCCCGGGAAAGTTGACTGAGGTGACCAGTAATAGAATTGAAAAGGGAGAGTGTCTTCAGTGCAA
TGTGGCATCCTGGATTGGGTCTTGGAACAAAAACAGGACATTAGTGGGAAAATTGGAAATCTGAAAAAAG
TCTGAATTTTAGTTAATATACCAATTTCAGTCTCTTGGTTTTGACAGATGTACCATGGTGATGTAAGATG
TTGACCTTGGGGTAGGCTGGGTGAAGGGTATACAGGAACTCTTTGTACTATCTCTGCAACTTCTCTGTAA
ATCTAGTATCATTCCAAAATAAAAGTTCTAGCGTTGTG
