>Addgene plasmid #14489 | pIS47 C20orf139 3'UTR | addgene partial sequence | sequence record 74756 | EBV-rev 5'-GTGGTTTGTCCAAACTCATC-3'
CGGCCGCTCTAGAACGCTAGAACTTTTATTTTGGAATGATACTAGATTTACAGAGAAGTTGCAGAGATAG
TACAAAGAGTTCCTGTATACCCTTCACCCAGCCTACCCCAAGGTCAACATCTTACATCACCATGGTACAT
CTGTCAAAACCAAGAGACTGAAATTGGTATATTAACTAAAATTCAGACTTTTTTCAGATTTCCAATTTTC
CCACTAATGTCCTGTTTTTGTTCCAAGACCCAATCCAGGATGCCACATTGCACTGAAGACACTCTCCCTT
TTCAATTCTATTACTGGTCACCTCAGTCAACTTTCCCGGGGAAAGAGAATGCATGGGAAAAGCTCTTGTC
CTTATTATTGAACTGGAGAAACTGAGGCTTAAAAGTGCCGAGTGACCAAGTTCCCTTAGAGGGCAGTGAG
AACAAGGCCTGCCTTACTCTGTTCCCTTTCCCCAGGGACTCTTGGTTTTCAGAAGCCCCTCTGGAATGTC
CTACCTGGCCTAACCCCATACCAGCAGTGCAGACAGAGCTCCTAGAATTATTGTTCATTTTTGAGAACTC
GCTCAACGAACGATTTGATATATTTTCCCATTTCATCAGGTGCATCTTCTTGCGAAAAATGAAGACCTTT
TACTTTGACAAATTCAGTATTAGGAAACTTCTTGGCACCTTCAACAATAGCATTGGAAAAGAATCCTGGG
TCCGATTCAATAAACATTTTTGGTAAATCATCACTTGCACGTAGATAAGCATTATAATTCCTAACAATTT
GTACAACGTCAGGTTTACCACCTTTTACTAACGGGATTTCACGAGGCCATGATAATGTTGGACGACGAAC
TTCACCTTTCTCTTTGAATGGTTCAAGATATGCTGCAAATTCTTCTGGTTCTAACTTTCTCATGATTTTT
GATGGCAACATGGTTTCCACGAA
