[The description below was written by a language model from this plasmid's Addgene catalogue record.]
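Description:
pIS47 C20orf139 3'UTR is a mammalian expression luciferase reporter built on the pIS1 backbone (about 4.1 kb without insert), a Renilla luciferase reporter plasmid. It is propagated in E. coli as a high-copy plasmid under ampicillin selection. The record gives no feature table, so the promoter driving the reporter, the polyadenylation signal and the bacterial origin of replication are not stated.

The payload is a roughly 520 bp fragment of the human C20orf139 3' untranslated region, a gene now designated SRXN1 (sulfiredoxin 1). It was inserted by restriction cloning between SacI and XbaI sites, both of which are retained, so the fragment can be excised or swapped. The catalogue lists luciferase as an N-terminal "fusion" on the backbone. In practice this means the UTR fragment sits downstream of the Renilla luciferase coding sequence and becomes the 3'UTR of the reporter transcript rather than being translated. Any regulatory elements in the fragment, such as microRNA binding sites, therefore act on the stability or translation of the luciferase mRNA, and their effect is read out as a change in Renilla luciferase activity.

The plasmid comes from a study showing by microarray analysis that individual microRNAs downregulate large numbers of target mRNAs. This is consistent with its use as a reporter for testing whether the C20orf139/SRXN1 3'UTR confers microRNA-dependent repression in transfected mammalian cells. The record does not state which microRNA it was tested against or which normalisation control was used.
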