Addgene plasmid #14489: pIS47 C20orf139 3'UTR
Depositing lab: David Bartel. Depositing organization: Whitehead Institute for Biomedical Research. Publication: Microarray analysis shows that some microRNAs downregulate large numbers of target mRNAs. Lim LP, Lau NC, Garrett-Engele P, Grimson A, Schelter JM, Castle J, Bartel DP, Linsley PS, Johnson JM. Nature. 2005 Feb 17. 433(7027):769-73. 10.1038/nature03315 PubMed 15685193.
Backbone
  Vector backbone: pIS1
  Backbone manufacturer: Bartel Lab
  Backbone size w/o insert (bp): 4085
  Vector type: Mammalian Expression, Luciferase
Growth in bacteria
  Bacterial resistance: Ampicillin, 100 μg/mL
  Growth temperature: 37°C
  Growth strain: DH5alpha
  Copy number: High Copy
Gene/Insert
  Gene/Insert name: C20orf139 3'UTR (alt name: C20orf139)
  Species: H. sapiens (human)
  Insert size (bp): 520
  Entrez Gene: SRXN1 (a.k.a. C20orf139, Npn3, SRX, SRX1)
  Tag / fusion protein: luciferase (N terminal on backbone)
  Cloning method: Restriction Enzyme; 5′ cloning site SacI (not destroyed); 3′ cloning site XbaI (not destroyed)
  Sequencing primers: 5′ Rluc-F (5'-ccaggattcttttccaatgc-3'); 3′ EBV rev primer (GTGGTTTGTCCAAACTCATC)
Terms and licenses: Academic/Nonprofit Terms; Industry Terms: Not Available to Industry
Depositor comments: C20orf139 3'UTR in renilla luciferase reporter plasmid.
How to cite: pIS47 C20orf139 3'UTR was a gift from David Bartel (Addgene plasmid # 14489 ; http://n2t.net/addgene:14489 ; RRID:Addgene_14489)
